>Addgene plasmid #128871 | pEGFPC3-C2cd3 | addgene full sequence | sequence record 252109 | Addgene NGS Result
GTGATGCGGTTTTGGCAGTACATCAATGGGCGTGGATAGCGGTTTGACTCACGGGGATTTCCAAGTCTCC
ACCCCATTGACGTCAATGGGAGTTTGTTTTGGCACCAAAATCAACGGGACTTTCCAAAATGTCGTAACAA
CTCCGCCCCATTGACGCAAATGGGCGGTAGGCGTGTACGGTGGGAGGTCTATATAAGCAGAGCTGGTTTA
GTGAACCGTCAGATCCGCTAGCGCTACCGGTCGCCACCATGGTGAGCAAGGGCGAGGAGCTGTTCACCGG
GGTGGTGCCCATCCTGGTCGAGCTGGACGGCGACGTAAACGGCCACAAGTTCAGCGTGTCCGGCGAGGGC
GAGGGCGATGCCACCTACGGCAAGCTGACCCTGAAGTTCATCTGCACCACCGGCAAGCTGCCCGTGCCCT
GGCCCACCCTCGTGACCACCCTGACCTACGGCGTGCAGTGCTTCAGCCGCTACCCCGACCACATGAAGCA
GCACGACTTCTTCAAGTCCGCCATGCCCGAAGGCTACGTCCAGGAGCGCACCATCTTCTTCAAGGACGAC
GGCAACTACAAGACCCGCGCCGAGGTGAAGTTCGAGGGCGACACCCTGGTGAACCGCATCGAGCTGAAGG
GCATCGACTTCAAGGAGGACGGCAACATCCTGGGGCACAAGCTGGAGTACAACTACAACAGCCACAACGT
CTATATCATGGCCGACAAGCAGAAGAACGGCATCAAGGTGAACTTCAAGATCCGCCACAACATCGAGGAC
GGCAGCGTGCAGCTCGCCGACCACTACCAGCAGAACACCCCCATCGGCGACGGCCCCGTGCTGCTGCCCG
ACAACCACTACCTGAGCACCCAGTCCGCCCTGAGCAAAGACCCCAACGAGAAGCGCGATCACATGGTCCT
GCTGGAGTTCGTGACCGCCGCCGGGATCACTCTCGGCATGGACGAGCTGTACAAGTACTCAGATCTCGAG
AAACAACGGAAAGGCCAAGGGCCTGGGGGCGGCCGTGGGCGCAAAAAGAGAGGTTTGAGTGACATTTCAC
CGTCTACAAGCCTGCCACCTCTGGTTGAAGGGCAGTTACGCTGCTTTCTCAAACTCACTATTAATAAGGT
TGTATGGAAGATTGCGAAGCCTCCTACTTCTGTACTTGTCCGAGTAAGGTGGTGGGGAGAAACATCCGAT
GGAACCCTCTTTTGTCCCAGAGATGCATTACAGACTGAGCCAAAAGCTGTGAGAACAACTACCCGTTACG
GGATTCGCTGTGGTCCAAAGCAGTTTACCTCGTATCTGACAGATATGGCTGTGCTGGTGTTGGAAGTAAT
CACCAAGTTTGATCATCTTCCTGTTGGCAGAGTTCAGATCAGTGGACTTGCCCAGCTGTCTCCAACCCAT
CAGATCAATGGGTTTTTTACCATTGTTTCACCAGCATCGAAGAAACTTGGAGAACTTCAGGTCTCGCTTG
CCCTGGAGCCTCTGTCAGAAACTTATGACAGCTACAAACCTCTTCCTGCCACTGAAGTGACAAAAAATGT
GCTTTTATCTGAGCGAGAACTCAGAGAGAATACTGAATCCAGCAACACCCAGTCTATGATCCCGTCAAGG
TCTTGTAGGGGACCTGCCATCAAAATTGATGGGAAAGAATTAGCAGGCCACAGCAGCAGGTCAACCACGC
CAAGGGGAAAGGACCACTTGTACTTTGCAGAGAACTCCGATGCAGTAAAGGGTTCTTTGTGTGGACTACA
GCAGCACCTTAATCAAGGGACGAATGTAGAGACTATAACTCTGAGGGGCAAAGCCCCACAGAAGCAGCTG
TCCCTCCTGAACAGCTCTGAGTTTCAGCCACAAATTAGTACAGTCGCCAAGAGTCACAGTGACTCATGCA
TCCTGTCTTCAAACACCCCCCCTGCAAAGGACCTTCTTTCAGCTCTGTTAGAACAAGGCAATAAGCTGCG
GAATGCCATGTTGATTTCTGCAATGAACTCCAACCCAGATACTAGTATGCTGCTTGACAAAGTCCCTCCT
CCTATGACAGAAGCTATTCCCAGATCGTCAGCACTGAACTCATCTGAGAATCACTTTAAAGGCCACAGTG
CAGACCACCTTCTCCCCTTGGCGGACACCGGAGCTATACAGCTGCTGTTGGGCAGTGCTGAATTGTCCCA
AGGTCATTTCTGGAATGGATTAGGCTCTCCTCCAGATTCCCCGACTCCTGGGAGTGATGAGTACTGCAGC
AGTGACCTGAATGATCCTCAGTATGACCAGAGTCTGCTGGAGAACTTGTTTTACACAGTGCCTAAATCTG
ATGTCGGCACCAGTGAGCTCCCCAGTGAAGATGATGGAGTGGAACCTTCTAGAACAATGAACCAGTCCAA
AGCCTCTGGCAGATCTAAGGTTGTAGAGTCAAAAGAGCAGAAGCAGAAGAGGGCAGCTGTCAAGAAAAGC
AGAAACCCAATTGACCAGCAAGAGCTCTCAAGAACTCCAGGACATACCCCAGCGATGTCACTAAGTGTGG
ATAGACTGGCTCTTCTGGGTAGAGTACATTCGGTCAGAATCATCGTTGAAACCATGGGAGTCCCTCCAGA
TAGTCCCCATATGACACCAAGCAGGAAGAACTTTGCCGGGAAACCACCAAAGCCAACAGCAGCAAAAAAG
CGCACTTTCTTTGTGGAGTATCACTTTCCTGTGGGCTTTTCCAAAAGTGGACTGGGAAAGACAGCTTTGA
TCACTGAGGTTGTTAGACTTGCCTCCAGTAAAATCACCGATGGAGTGGTGAAATTCCAGCAGCGATTTGT
GTGTCCAGTAGAGTTTGGTGGCCCGATGATAGAGCACTGGTGGGATTCTAACCTCATCTTCCAAATTTAT
GCAAAGAAAACCCCACAGAAAAAGCCAGAAGTCATTGGATCTGCATCTCTCCCTTTGCGAGCTGTCATTC
AGTCAGAGCTGCTTTCTTTCAGTAGCCAGCTTCCAGTGCAACAGGAAAATGGTCTGTCTTCACTTGGCCC
CCTAAAGGTCACCATGGAGCTTGTTTTAGGCCACAAGGATTTCACTGGAATCAGTGCTAAGTTAAGTAGC
AGCACCCAACCTGCTCCAGTTTCTGCTGCTACAAGTTCAGATACGATACTACCAGAGACAGGCCAGGATA
CCGCCTGTACCAGAAATCCACAGAGCTCAAATAAAATTCACGAGGAAACCACAAAGAAAACACAGAATTT
AGTGCTCCCCGACCAAGAGTCAGCAAACTCTGTAGCCTCAAACTCTTCAATCTTCATGGCTGTGCCATCT
TGCAATTTAGTCCATCAAATAAATGGCTCAAACAAAGAAAGCGGTTTGCTGTTACATGTGCTGTTGATGG
TGCCAGATGGGAAAGATTTTGTTTTTGGAGAACGGGAGAAACAACCATCATGCAATGTTTATTTGAATTG
CAAGCTTTTCAGCACAGAAGAAGTCACCAGATCTGTCGTCTCGTGGGGCACAGCACAGCCTGTCTTTAAT
TTTTCTCAGGTGATCCCTGTCTCTCTGACTTCCAAATGCCTGGAGAGACTTAAGAACAATGTGATGATAA
TTGAAACTTGGAACAAGGTGCGGAGCCCAGGACAGGACAAGCTGCTCGGGCTGGTGAAACTGCCACTCCA
TCAGTTTTACATGTCATTCAAAGACCCCAAGATTTCTCGCCTGCTGCTTGATGCCAGGTACCCAGTTGTT
GCTGTTGACAGCTATATGCCTGTGATTGATGTGTTCTCGGGCCACCAAAATGGGAGTCTTCGAGTCTTTT
TAGCCATGGGTTCTTCAGCTCAGATAATGATGCTGCAAAGATTAAAGAATGAAGAAGGAACACTCCCTCC
CTTCAGTCCTAGGCCAGCCCATTTCCTGGACCAGCCACCTGTAGCATCTGTTGCTATGCCAGAAAAACAA
GGAACCCGGTTGATGGAGCACCACTTTGAGTTCTGTGTGGCGATGGTTAAAGGGCTCATGCCCCTTCAGG
CAACAGTCTGGGGAGAAGCAGATTGCTACGTCCAGTACTACTTTCCATTTCAAGACTCCCAACCCAGTGT
GCTCCAAGGACCCGACTTCCTTGAAAATGGAATTACTCTGAAGCCCTTTAGAACTTCAACCACACTGTGT
GTCCCAGATCCCGTCTTTAATAGTGAACACCATCACTCTCTCCTGTTGCCGACTGACGTTCCAGTGCAAA
GGCTCCTGCTGAGTGCCTTCTCCTCCCAGGGGCTGGTGCCTGGAGGAGGCGTCCAGTTTGAAGTCTGGTG
CAGATACTATTATCCTAACGTAAGGGACCAGATGGTTGCCAAAGGAACCTTGCCATTATCAAGGGTCTGT
GCCATGGTAACCATGCAGTACCGTGAAGATGTGGGAATGCAGAGCTTTAATCTCCCATTAACCTCCAGAC
TTGAGCACAGCAAAGAATTAAAGAACCAGTCATCAGGTTTCCTGGATGTGGGTTTGAGGTACCGGCGTAG
CCCAAGAACAGCAGAGGGAATTCTTGCTGCCCGAGCTGTCTCCATCTCAGTCCATATTATCAGAGCCTGT
GGTCTTCAGGCAGCAGCCAAGGCGTTGGCTGAGCAGGAACCCGCTTTACAGTTTAGCGCCACCGTTGGAG
TCAATGCTTCTGTCACCGCCCATCTCTCATTTCTGCCCAAGGGGGAGCAGCGCCAAACCCGCCCTGTGGC
CTGCTCCTTCTGCCCTGAGTTCTCCCACCACATTGAGTTCCCGTGTAACCTGGTGACTCAGCACTGTAGT
GGAGAAGCCTGCTTCCTGGCAGAGCTGTTGGAGTTTGCAGAAATTATTTTTGCTATCTATCATGAAAATA
CCAAATCAGTCAGTGATATAACCAGTATCCAGTCGTGCAAGGATTATCTGCTTGGAATAGTAAAGGTTCC
AACGAAAGATCTGCTGGTCAAAAGATCTGGGATCACAGGATGGTATCCTGTCATTTTACCAGAAGACAAA
GGCCTGCCTCAGGACCTGGACTTGATGCAGAAGATTGTAGGAGGCTTGGAGCTTTCTGTTTCCTTCGCAC
ATCCGGGAGATAGAGAGAGGGTACTGGAAGCTGCTGAGCTGCTGGGCTGGAGCTTTGAGAGCATCCCAAA
GGATCTTGTCAAGAAAGAAGAAGAGGTGCCAGCCACTGTCACCATCTCTACCCCAAGGCTCTGGCTTCCT
ATCCACTGTGTGCTGCTTGCTGGTCATATGAACATTCATAAGAATACATATTGCTACCTTCGCTACAAGC
TGTACAATCAAGAAGCCTTTTGGACTCCTCTCAGGAAACCTAAGGAGTCTACAAACAAAAACCAGGTCCT
GATTACTTTCAAGGCATCCAAAAGAGCAGAAGTCACTAGGAGCCAGTCCCTGCTTTGGTACTTCAGGGAA
GAGAAGTTAGAGATCCAAGTGTGGCGAGCCTATGGCAACGACAATTTAGAGAGGCCACACCAGACTGACA
GCTGGATTGGCTCAGCCTATGTAGACCTGTCCAGACTTGGGGAAAAATCTCCAAGGACACTGACTATCAG
TGGGGTGTATCCCCTGTTTGGAAGAAATGCTTCCGACCTCTCTGGAGCTGCTCTGCGCATTCATGTGCTT
CTTTCCCCGCTTTCCCCACACACTGAACCTGCTCGGGAGCTGGACTCCATGGACTGCAGCAGCCACAGTG
AGTCTGAGCAGCACCCCAGAAAGAGCGATGCGCTCCAGCTCTCTCCACCCCATGTGCTCCAGACGTCTCC
CACCTCCACCCAGGTCCACGGCAACAGTGCTGCAGCCCAAGTGTGCCCCGCCCAGGAGGGCCCTCCTGAG
TTGGCTGGGACTTTTGCAGTCAGCATCCTGGTAGAGAGAGCCATGCATCTGAGCTTGAAAGGGAGCCCCT
TGACAGACCGGAAAGTATCTGTACCCAGTTGCTGTGTATCCTTTGCCACAGCCACTGAGCTGTCTCCTGT
CTACACTCACGTGGTTGAAAACACGGATTCCCCCATCTGGGGTTTTCACCAGCAGGCAAGGCTTTCAAAA
GAGCTGCTTCTGGACCCACATCAAACCCTGGTCTTCAAAGTGTGGCATAAAGGAGATGAAGAGAGGGTGG
TTGGCTTTGCCTCGGTGGACCTCTCCCCACTACTGTCTGGCTTTCAGTTTATCTGTGGCTGGTACAATAT
TACAGACTTCAGTGGAGAGTGCCAAGGGCAAATCAAAGTTGCTATTTCACCTATGGAGAGCCTGATGCAC
CTAAAAGAAGAAAGACAAGCAAGACGTGGGATAGATACTCCAGGAGCACTGATTCCATTGTTTAGCGCCC
TTTCCTTCCCTGCCTCTGCTGGATGCGATGCATTCCCTAGGCCCATTGCAAGGCACGTCGAAGGCCAGCT
TGCTCACACATCTCCAAAGGAGGACGGTCTCTCCTCTCCTGCAAGAAATGGTGCCATCAGAAGCCAGGCC
GCACGCCATGAAGAGCATGTGCAGAACATCCGCCGCTTTCACGAGTCCCTGCAGCACGGGGAGGCAGTCC
TGACAAGTGATGAGAAGCTGACCACAGCGCCTTCGTCCTCCCACACCTCCATCCTGACTTCTCTCAGGAA
GAATCTGAGTGAGCTAGATGAGATCCAGAAGTACTTCAGCCAGAAGCTCAGCAAGCCCTTCCTGCCCTTC
TCCTCTCAGAGCTCGCCTGCTGTCTCACAGAGCCAGGAGAGCCAGAGGGACCCTGTGGCTGCAGGAACCG
GCCGCCAGGACCCCGAGAACCAGTGCATCCTGGAGAAGTCCAATCACCTGGTGTCGCAAGTCAGCTCCTT
GATCTCAGATCTGCAGACTCTCACCAGAGGTTCACAAGCAGCTTTGACTTCTCAGCAAGCCAGGAGTAGA
AGCAGAGCAGTCACCACCATCCCAGATGCTCAGGGCACCGAAGCTGCTGGAGAAGGAAGCACCACACTGG
AGGAGCCTTTGGCAGGAGCTATAGAGGCGAGCACAGATTCCCTGCCTCCCCCTGTTGAAGAGCCTTCCAA
GGGAGGAGGGATGCTCCATGAGTCGCTGGAGCAGACGATGCCCATCACGAGGGTGCAGAGCATCGATGAC
ACGGAGGTGGGCCCAGACTACAGTGATGAAGACTATGAGGAAGACATTATTGAGCCCAGGACCCTAAATG
AAATAACCACAGTGACAGACAGAACCAGCCCCTGGTCCAGTTTCATGTCAGACATGAGTGAGGTCCTTAG
CCCTCAGCCCACTGAGGTACAAAGGGAAGGCCCCTCATGTCCCCCAGAACCTTTCCCCAGAGAGGAGCTG
AAGGTCAAAAGTAGCCCGCAAAAGGCAGTCAGCCCCCAGCCTGCACAGGGCTCCCCTAGCCAAAGTGGTG
TTTGTGAGGGTGGAGCCTATAAGATCGAGGTTGAAGACCTTGCCTCAGCCAAGCCTCAGCCTGTCCCAAG
CCTAACATTCTCAGAAGCCCAAGAGGGCAGCGATTCTGTTGGATGGCGTGCATCACAGATAAATCAGGTC
AGGAAGCCCATGCCAGAGATGCTGGCTGAGAGTGAGGCTTTCTCCAGTGAGTTCAGTGACTCTTCTGAAA
GCTTTGAGACGTTTCCTCTACACCTACCCTCCCAAAGCAAAAGAGAAGACTACAAGGACTCCCCTGCTGT
GAGGCAGAAGCAGGTACCAACTGGATCAGAGGTGTCCACAAGGCAGACGCTCCTTCTCCCAGAACCTGTT
GTGGTGCCCAACTTCTTTTTGCCTCCCCAACAACTGGAGGCCTCTCTCCGCATGATCTCACACTCTCCAG
GTTTGCCACCAGCAGCCACAACTGACCAGGACAAGAGTGAAGCCACCAGGGGAGCCCTTGCCCAGAGGCC
TTGTCGCCCCAGACCTTACTCCATCCCTCCCAACCTTCCTGAGGAAGAGACTCGCAGGATTGCACGGATA
TTTTCTTCCCAGTATTCCAAAAAGACTGAGGAAACCCCGCGGGCCCGGGATCCACCGGATCTAGATAACT
GATCATAATCAGCCATACCACATTTGTAGAGGTTTTACTTGCTTTAAAAAACCTCCCACACCTCCCCCTG
AACCTGAAACATAAAATGAATGCAATTGTTGTTGTTAACTTGTTTATTGCAGCTTATAATGGTTACAAAT
AAAGCAATAGCATCACAAATTTCACAAATAAAGCATTTTTTTCACTGCATTCTAGTTGTGGTTTGTCCAA
ACTCATCAATGTATCTTAACGCGTAAATTGTAAGCGTTAATATTTTGTTAAAATTCGCGTTAAATTTTTG
TTAAATCAGCTCATTTTTTAACCAATAGGCCGAAATCGGCAAAATCCCTTATAAATCAAAAGAATAGACC
GAGATAGGGT
[37 nt withheld, positions 8341-8377]
AAAGAACGTGGACTCCAACGTCAAAGG
[49 nt withheld, positions 8405-8453]
T
[91 nt withheld, positions 8455-8545]
G
[124 nt withheld, positions 8547-8670]
CAGGTGGCACTTTTCGGGGAAATGTGCGCGGAACCCCTATTTGTTTATTTTTCTAAATACATTCAAATAT
GTATCCGCTCATGAGACAATAACCCTGATAAATGCTTCAATAATATTGAAAAAGGAAGAGTCCTGAGGCG
GAAAGAACCAGCTGTGGAATGTGTGTCAGTTAGGGTGTGGAAAGTCCCCAGGCTCCCCAGCAGGCAGAAG
TATGCAAAGCATGCATCTCAATTAGTCAGCAACCAGGTGTGGAAAGTCCCCAGGCTCCCCAGCAGGCAGA
AGTATGCAAAGCATGCATCTCAATTAGTCAGCAACCATAGTCCCGCCCCTAACTCCGCCCATCCCGCCCC
TAACTCCGCCCAGTTCCGCCCATTCTCCGCCCCATGGCTGACTAATTTTTTTTATTTATGCAGAGGCCGA
GGCCGCCTCGGCCTCTGAGCTATTCCAGAAGTAGTGAGGAGGCTTTTTTGGAGGCCTAGGCTTTTGCAAA
GATCGATCAAGAGACAGGATGAGGATCGTTTCGCATGATTGAACAAGATGGATTGCACGCAGGTTCTCCG
GCCGCTTGGGTGGAGAGGCTATTCGGCTATGACTGGGCACAACAGACAATCGGCTGCTCTGATGCCGCCG
TGTTCCGGCTGTCAGCGCAGGGGCGCCCGGTTCTTTTTGTCAAGACCGACCTGTCCGGTGCCCTGAATGA
ACTGCAAGACGAGGCAGCGCGGCTATCGTGGCTGGCCACGACGGGCGTTCCTTGCGCAGCTGTGCTCGAC
GTTGTCACTGAAGCGGGAAGGGACTGGCTGCTATTGGGCGAAGTGCCGGGGCAGGATCTCCTGTCATCTC
ACCTTGCTCCTGCCGAGAAAGTATCCATCATGGCTGATGCAATGCGGCGGCTGCATACGCTTGATCCGGC
TACCTGCCCATTCGACCACCAAGCGAAACATCGCATCGAGCGAGCACGTACTCGGATGGAAGCCGGTCTT
GTCGATCAGGATGATCTGGACGAAGAGCATCAGGGGCTCGCGCCAGCCGAACTGTTCGCCAGGCTCAAGG
CGAGCATGCCCGACGGCGAGGATCTCGTCGTGACCCATGGCGATGCCTGCTTGCCGAATATCATGGTGGA
AAATGGCCGCTTTTCTGGATTCATCGACTGTGGCCGGCTGGGTGTGGCGGACCGCTATCAGGACATAGCG
TTGGCTACCCGTGATATTGCTGAAGAGCTTGGCGGCGAATGGGCTGACCGCTTCCTCGTGCTTTACGGTA
TCGCCGCTCCCGATTCGCAGCGCATCGCCTTCTATCGCCTTCTTGACGAGTTCTTCTGAGCGGGACTCTG
GGGTTCGAAATGACCGACCAAGCGACGCCCAACCTGCCATCACGAGATTTCGATTCCACCGCCGCCTTCT
ATGAAAGGTTGGGCTTCGGAATCGTTTTCCGGGACGCCGGCTGGATGATCCTCCAGCGCGGGGATCTCAT
GCTGGAGTTCTTCGCCCACCCTAGGGGGAGGCTAACTGAAACACGGAAGGAGACAATACCGGAAGGAACC
CGCGCTATGACGGCAATAAAAAGACAGAATAAAACGCACGGTGTTGGGTCGTTTGTTCATAAACGCGGGG
TTCGGTCCCAGGGCTGGCACTCTGTCGATACCCCACCGAGACCCCATTGGGGCCAATACGCCCGCGTTTC
TTCCTTTTCCCCACCCCACCCCCCAAGTTCGGGTGAAGGCCCAGGGCTCGCAGCCAACGTCGGGGCGGCA
GGCCCTGCCATAGCCTCAGGTTACTCATATATACTTTAGATTGATTTAAAACTTCATTTTTAATTTAAAA
GGATCTAGGTGAAGATCCTTTTTGATAATCTCATGACCAAAATCCCTTAACGTGAGTTTTCGTTCCACTG
AGCGTCAGACCCCGTAGAAAAGATCAAAGGATCTTCTTGAGATCCTTTTTTTCTGCGCGTAATCTGCTGC
TTGCAAACAAAAAAACCACCGCTACCAGCGGTGGTTTGTTTGCCGGATCAAGAGCTACCAACTCTTTTTC
CGAAGGTAACTGGCTTCAGCAGAGCGCAGATACCAAATACTGTTCTTCTAGTGTAGCCGTAGTTAGGCCA
CCACTTCAAGAACTCTGTAGCACCGCCTACATACCTCGCTCTGCTAATCCTGTTACCAGTGGCTGCTGCC
AGTGGCGATAAGTCGTGTCTTACCGGGTTGGACTCAAGACGATAGTTACCGGATAAGGCGCAGCGGTCGG
GCTGAACGGGGGGTTCGTGCACACAGCCCAGCTTGGAGCGAACGACCTACACCGAACTGAGATACCTACA
GCGTGAGCTATGAGAAAGCGCCACGCTTCCCGAAGGGAGAAAGGCGGACAGGTATCCGGTAAGCGGCAGG
GTCGGAACAGGAGAGCGCACGAGGGAGCTTCCAGGGGGAAACGCCTGGTATCTTTATAGTCCTGTCGGGT
TTCGCCACCTCTGACTTGAGCGTCGATTTTTGTGATGCTCGTCAGGGGGGCGGAGCCTATGGAAAAACGC
CAGCAACGCGGCCTTTTTACGGTTCCTGGCCTTTTGCTGGCCTTTTGCTCACATGTTCTTTCCTGCGTTA
TCCCCTGATTCTGTGGATAACCGTATTACCGCCATGCATTAGTTATTAATAGTAATCAATTACGGGGTCA
TTAGTTCATAGCCCATATATGGAGTTCCGCGTTACATAACTTACGGTAAATGGCCCGCCTGGCTGACCGC
CCAACGACCCCCGCCCATTGACGTCAATAATGACGTATGTTCCCATAGTAACGCCAATAGGGACTTTCCA
TTGACGTCAATGGGTGGAGTATTTACGGTAAACTGCCCACTTGGCAGTACATCAAGTGTATCATATGCCA
AGTACGCCCCCTATTGACGTCAATGACGGTAAATGGCCCGCCTGGCATTATGCCCAGTACATGACCTTAT
GGGACTTTCCTACTTGGCAGTACATCTACGTATTAGTCATCGCTATTACCATG
Features (pLannotate 1.2.2; 14 found; start..end, strand, type, name):
      1..204     +  promoter       CMV promoter: human cytomegalovirus (CMV) immediate early promoter
    249..965     +  CDS            EGFP: EGFP is a basic (constitutively fluorescent) green fluorescent protein published in 1996, derived from Aequorea victoria. It is reported to be a rapidly-maturing weak dimer with moderate acid sensitivity.
    981..7946    +  CDS            C2cd3: C2CD3_MOUSE - Also known as Hty. Experimental evidence at protein level: Swiss-Prot protein existence level 1. Component of the centrioles that acts as a positive regulator of centriole elongation (PubMed:24997988). Promotes assembly of centriolar distal appendage, a structure at the distal end of the mother centriole that acts as an anchor of the cilium, and is required for recruitment of centriolar distal appendages proteins CEP83, SCLT1, CEP89, FBF1 and CEP164. Not required for centriolar satellite integrity or RAB8 activation (PubMed:24469809). Required for primary cilium formation. Requir
   7947..7968    +  misc_feature   MCS (fragment): multiple cloning site
   7980..8064    +  CDS            large T antigen (fragment): large T antigen from SV40 (simian virus 40)
   8087..8208    +  polyA_signal   SV40 poly(A) signal: SV40 polyadenylation signal
   8242..8670    -  rep_origin     f1 ori (sequence partly withheld): f1 bacteriophage origin of replication; arrow indicates direction of (+) strand synthesis
   8697..8801    +  promoter       AmpR promoter: bla
   8803..9160    +  promoter       SV40 promoter: SV40 enhancer and early promoter
   9195..9989    +  CDS            NeoR/KanR: aminoglycoside phosphotransferase from Tn5; aph(3')-II (or nptII); confers resistance to neomycin, kanamycin, and G418 (Geneticin®)
  10010..10162   +  CDS            ble (fragment): BLE_KLEPN - Experimental evidence at protein level: Swiss-Prot protein existence level 1. Binding protein with a strong affinity to the bleomycin family of antibiotics. Binds to CL990; an antimitotic-antibiotic compound. From Klebsiella pneumoniae.
  10221..10268   +  polyA_signal   HSV TK poly(A) signal: herpes simplex virus thymidine kinase polyadenylation signal (Cole and Stacy, 1985)
  10597..11185   +  rep_origin     ori: high-copy-number ColE1/pMB1/pBR322/pUC origin of replication
  11360..11663   +  enhancer       CMV enhancer: human cytomegalovirus immediate early enhancer
