[The description below was written by a language model from this plasmid's Addgene catalogue record and pLannotate feature annotations shown in this document.]
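Description:
pEGFPC3-C2cd3 is a mammalian expression plasmid built on the pEGFP-C3 backbone that produces mouse C2cd3 fused at its N terminus to EGFP. In the roughly 11.7 kb sequenced record, the human cytomegalovirus immediate-early enhancer and promoter (the enhancer wraps around the numbering origin of the circular map) drive an EGFP coding sequence followed closely by the approximately 7 kb C2cd3 open reading frame, which was inserted between the XhoI and BamHI sites of the polylinker. A remnant of the multiple cloning site and an SV40 polyadenylation signal follow the insert; the short "large T antigen" fragment annotated just upstream of the poly(A) signal is probably part of the SV40-derived terminator region rather than an expressed element.

The plasmid is propagated in E. coli from a high-copy ColE1/pUC-type origin and selected with kanamycin. The single Tn5 aminoglycoside phosphotransferase gene (NeoR/KanR) sits behind tandem bacterial (bla) and SV40 early promoters and ends with an HSV TK polyadenylation signal. It therefore confers kanamycin resistance in bacteria and can support G418 selection of stably transfected mammalian cells. The small ble fragment annotated after it looks like a residual Tn5 sequence rather than a functional marker. An f1 origin is also present, allowing single-stranded DNA production.

C2cd3 is a centriolar protein that promotes centriole elongation and distal appendage assembly and is required for primary cilium formation. The associated publication links it to ciliogenesis and Hedgehog signaling in the mouse. The construct suits transient or stable expression of fluorescently tagged C2cd3, for example to follow its subcellular localization.
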