Addgene plasmid #128871: pEGFPC3-C2cd3
Purpose: For mammalian expression of mouse C2cd3
Depositing lab: Aimin Liu. Depositing organization: Pennsylvania State University. Publication: C2cd3 is required for cilia formation and Hedgehog signaling in mouse. Hoover AN, Wynkoop A, Zeng H, Jia J, Niswander LA, Liu A. Development. 2008 Dec;135(24):4049-58. doi: 10.1242/dev.029835. Epub 2008 Nov 12. PubMed 19004860.
Backbone
  Vector backbone: pEGFP-C3
  Vector type: Mammalian Expression
Growth in bacteria
  Bacterial resistance: Kanamycin, 50 μg/mL
  Growth temperature: 37°C
  Growth strain: DH5alpha
  Copy number: High Copy
Gene/Insert
  Gene/Insert name: C2cd3
  Species: M. musculus (mouse)
  Entrez Gene: C2cd3 (a.k.a. AU020772)
  Tag / fusion protein: EGFP (N terminal on insert)
  Cloning method: Restriction Enzyme; 5′ cloning site XhoI (unknown if destroyed); 3′ cloning site BamHI (unknown if destroyed)
Terms and licenses: Academic/Nonprofit Terms; Industry Terms: Not Available to Industry
How to cite: pEGFPC3-C2cd3 was a gift from Aimin Liu (Addgene plasmid # 128871 ; http://n2t.net/addgene:128871 ; RRID:Addgene_128871)
