>Addgene plasmid #128871 | pEGFPC3-C2cd3 | depositor partial sequence | sequence record 247161 | insert sequence
AAACAACGGAAAGGCCAAGGGCCTGGGGGCGGCCGTGGGCGCAAAAAGAGAGGTTTGAGTGACATTTCAC
CGTCTACAAGCCTGCCACCTCTGGTTGAAGGGCAGTTACGCTGCTTTCTCAAACTCACTATTAATAAGGT
TGTATGGAAGATTGCGAAGCCTCCTACTTCTGTACTTGTCCGAGTAAGGTGGTGGGGAGAAACATCCGAT
GGAACCCTCTTTTGTCCCAGAGATGCATTACAGACTGAGCCAAAAGCTGTGAGAACAACTACCCGTTACG
GGATTCGCTGTGGTCCAAAGCAGTTTACCTCGTATCTGACAGATATGGCTGTGCTGGTGTTGGAAGTAAT
CACCAAGTTTGATCATCTTCCTGTTGGCAGAGTTCAGATCAGTGGACTTGCCCAGCTGTCTCCAACCCAT
CAGATCAATGGGTTTTTTACCATTGTTTCACCAGCATCGAAGAAACTTGGAGAACTTCAGGTCTCGCTTG
CCCTGGAGCCTCTGTCAGAAACTTATGACAGCTACAAACCTCTTCCTGCCACTGAAGTGACAAAAAATGT
GCTTTTATCTGAGCGAGAACTCAGAGAGAATACTGAATCCAGCAACACCCAGTCTATGATCCCGTCAAGG
TCTTGTAGGGGACCTGCCATCAAAATTGATGGGAAAGAATTAGCAGGCCACAGCAGCAGGTCAACCACGC
CAAGGGGAAAGGACCACTTGTACTTTGCAGAGAACTCCGATGCAGTAAAGGGTTCTTTGTGTGGACTACA
GCAGCACCTTAATCAAGGGACGAATGTAGAGACTATAACTCTGAGGGGCAAAGCCCCACAGAAGCAGCTG
TCCCTCCTGAACAGCTCTGAGTTTCAGCCACAAATTAGTACAGTCGCCAAGAGTCACAGTGACTCATGCA
TCCTGTCTTCAAACACCCCCCCTGCAAAGGACCTTCTTTCAGCTCTGTTAGAACAAGGCAATAAGCTGCG
GAATGCCATGTTGATTTCTGCAATGAACTCCAACCCAGATACTAGTATGCTGCTTGACAAAGTCCCTCCT
CCTATGACAGAAGCTATTCCCAGATCGTCAGCACTGAACTCATCTGAGAATCACTTTAAAGGCCACAGTG
CAGACCACCTTCTCCCCTTGGCGGACACCGGAGCTATACAGCTGCTGTTGGGCAGTGCTGAATTGTCCCA
AGGTCATTTCTGGAATGGATTAGGCTCTCCTCCAGATTCCCCGACTCCTGGGAGTGATGAGTACTGCAGC
AGTGACCTGAATGATCCTCAGTATGACCAGAGTCTGCTGGAGAACTTGTTTTACACAGTGCCTAAATCTG
ATGTCGGCACCAGTGAGCTCCCCAGTGAAGATGATGGAGTGGAACCTTCTAGAACAATGAACCAGTCCAA
AGCCTCTGGCAGATCTAAGGTTGTAGAGTCAAAAGAGCAGAAGCAGAAGAGGGCAGCTGTCAAGAAAAGC
AGAAACCCAATTGACCAGCAAGAGCTCTCAAGAACTCCAGGACATACCCCAGCGATGTCACTAAGTGTGG
ATAGACTGGCTCTTCTGGGTAGAGTACATTCGGTCAGAATCATCGTTGAAACCATGGGAGTCCCTCCAGA
TAGTCCCCATATGACACCAAGCAGGAAGAACTTTGCCGGGAAACCACCAAAGCCAACAGCAGCAAAAAAG
CGCACTTTCTTTGTGGAGTATCACTTTCCTGTGGGCTTTTCCAAAAGTGGACTGGGAAAGACAGCTTTGA
TCACTGAGGTTGTTAGACTTGCCTCCAGTAAAATCACCGATGGAGTGGTGAAATTCCAGCAGCGATTTGT
GTGTCCAGTAGAGTTTGGTGGCCCGATGATAGAGCACTGGTGGGATTCTAACCTCATCTTCCAAATTTAT
GCAAAGAAAACCCCACAGAAAAAGCCAGAAGTCATTGGATCTGCATCTCTCCCTTTGCGAGCTGTCATTC
AGTCAGAGCTGCTTTCTTTCAGTAGCCAGCTTCCAGTGCAACAGGAAAATGGTCTGTCTTCACTTGGCCC
CCTAAAGGTCACCATGGAGCTTGTTTTAGGCCACAAGGATTTCACTGGAATCAGTGCTAAGTTAAGTAGC
AGCACCCAACCTGCTCCAGTTTCTGCTGCTACAAGTTCAGATACGATACTACCAGAGACAGGCCAGGATA
CCGCCTGTACCAGAAATCCACAGAGCTCAAATAAAATTCACGAGGAAACCACAAAGAAAACACAGAATTT
AGTGCTCCCCGACCAAGAGTCAGCAAACTCTGTAGCCTCAAACTCTTCAATCTTCATGGCTGTGCCATCT
TGCAATTTAGTCCATCAAATAAATGGCTCAAACAAAGAAAGCGGTTTGCTGTTACATGTGCTGTTGATGG
TGCCAGATGGGAAAGATTTTGTTTTTGGAGAACGGGAGAAACAACCATCATGCAATGTTTATTTGAATTG
CAAGCTTTTCAGCACAGAAGAAGTCACCAGATCTGTCGTCTCGTGGGGCACAGCACAGCCTGTCTTTAAT
TTTTCTCAGGTGATCCCTGTCTCTCTGACTTCCAAATGCCTGGAGAGACTTAAGAACAATGTGATGATAA
TTGAAACTTGGAACAAGGTGCGGAGCCCAGGACAGGACAAGCTGCTCGGGCTGGTGAAACTGCCACTCCA
TCAGTTTTACATGTCATTCAAAGACCCCAAGATTTCTCGCCTGCTGCTTGATGCCAGGTACCCAGTTGTT
GCTGTTGACAGCTATATGCCTGTGATTGATGTGTTCTCGGGCCACCAAAATGGGAGTCTTCGAGTCTTTT
TAGCCATGGGTTCTTCAGCTCAGATAATGATGCTGCAAAGATTAAAGAATGAAGAAGGAACACTCCCTCC
CTTCAGTCCTAGGCCAGCCCATTTCCTGGACCAGCCACCTGTAGCATCTGTTGCTATGCCAGAAAAACAA
GGAACCCGGTTGATGGAGCACCACTTTGAGTTCTGTGTGGCGATGGTTAAAGGGCTCATGCCCCTTCAGG
CAACAGTCTGGGGAGAAGCAGATTGCTACGTCCAGTACTACTTTCCATTTCAAGACTCCCAACCCAGTGT
GCTCCAAGGACCCGACTTCCTTGAAAATGGAATTACTCTGAAGCCCTTTAGAACTTCAACCACACTGTGT
GTCCCAGATCCCGTCTTTAATAGTGAACACCATCACTCTCTCCTGTTGCCGACTGACGTTCCAGTGCAAA
GGCTCCTGCTGAGTGCCTTCTCCTCCCAGGGGCTGGTGCCTGGAGGAGGCGTCCAGTTTGAAGTCTGGTG
CAGATACTATTATCCTAACGTAAGGGACCAGATGGTTGCCAAAGGAACCTTGCCATTATCAAGGGTCTGT
GCCATGGTAACCATGCAGTACCGTGAAGATGTGGGAATGCAGAGCTTTAATCTCCCATTAACCTCCAGAC
TTGAGCACAGCAAAGAATTAAAGAACCAGTCATCAGGTTTCCTGGATGTGGGTTTGAGGTACCGGCGTAG
CCCAAGAACAGCAGAGGGAATTCTTGCTGCCCGAGCTGTCTCCATCTCAGTCCATATTATCAGAGCCTGT
GGTCTTCAGGCAGCAGCCAAGGCGTTGGCTGAGCAGGAACCCGCTTTACAGTTTAGCGCCACCGTTGGAG
TCAATGCTTCTGTCACCGCCCATCTCTCATTTCTGCCCAAGGGGGAGCAGCGCCAAACCCGCCCTGTGGC
CTGCTCCTTCTGCCCTGAGTTCTCCCACCACATTGAGTTCCCGTGTAACCTGGTGACTCAGCACTGTAGT
GGAGAAGCCTGCTTCCTGGCAGAGCTGTTGGAGTTTGCAGAAATTATTTTTGCTATCTATCATGAAAATA
CCAAATCAGTCAGTGATATAACCAGTATCCAGTCGTGCAAGGATTATCTGCTTGGAATAGTAAAGGTTCC
AACGAAAGATCTGCTGGTCAAAAGATCTGGGATCACAGGATGGTATCCTGTCATTTTACCAGAAGACAAA
GGCCTGCCTCAGGACCTGGACTTGATGCAGAAGATTGTAGGAGGCTTGGAGCTTTCTGTTTCCTTCGCAC
ATCCGGGAGATAGAGAGAGGGTACTGGAAGCTGCTGAGCTGCTGGGCTGGAGCTTTGAGAGCATCCCAAA
GGATCTTGTCAAGAAAGAAGAAGAGGTGCCAGCCACTGTCACCATCTCTACCCCAAGGCTCTGGCTTCCT
ATCCACTGTGTGCTGCTTGCTGGTCATATGAACATTCATAAGAATACATATTGCTACCTTCGCTACAAGC
TGTACAATCAAGAAGCCTTTTGGACTCCTCTCAGGAAACCTAAGGAGTCTACAAACAAAAACCAGGTCCT
GATTACTTTCAAGGCATCCAAAAGAGCAGAAGTCACTAGGAGCCAGTCCCTGCTTTGGTACTTCAGGGAA
GAGAAGTTAGAGATCCAAGTGTGGCGAGCCTATGGCAACGACAATTTAGAGAGGCCACACCAGACTGACA
GCTGGATTGGCTCAGCCTATGTAGACCTGTCCAGACTTGGGGAAAAATCTCCAAGGACACTGACTATCAG
TGGGGTGTATCCCCTGTTTGGAAGAAATGCTTCCGACCTCTCTGGAGCTGCTCTGCGCATTCATGTGCTT
CTTTCCCCGCTTTCCCCACACACTGAACCTGCTCGGGAGCTGGACTCCATGGACTGCAGCAGCCACAGTG
AGTCTGAGCAGCACCCCAGAAAGAGCGATGCGCTCCAGCTCTCTCCACCCCATGTGCTCCAGACGTCTCC
CACCTCCACCCAGGTCCACGGCAACAGTGCTGCAGCCCAAGTGTGCCCCGCCCAGGAGGGCCCTCCTGAG
TTGGCTGGGACTTTTGCAGTCAGCATCCTGGTAGAGAGAGCCATGCATCTGAGCTTGAAAGGGAGCCCCT
TGACAGACCGGAAAGTATCTGTACCCAGTTGCTGTGTATCCTTTGCCACAGCCACTGAGCTGTCTCCTGT
CTACACTCACGTGGTTGAAAACACGGATTCCCCCATCTGGGGTTTTCACCAGCAGGCAAGGCTTTCAAAA
GAGCTGCTTCTGGACCCACATCAAACCCTGGTCTTCAAAGTGTGGCATAAAGGAGATGAAGAGAGGGTGG
TTGGCTTTGCCTCGGTGGACCTCTCCCCACTACTGTCTGGCTTTCAGTTTATCTGTGGCTGGTACAATAT
TACAGACTTCAGTGGAGAGTGCCAAGGGCAAATCAAAGTTGCTATTTCACCTATGGAGAGCCTGATGCAC
CTAAAAGAAGAAAGACAAGCAAGACGTGGGATAGATACTCCAGGAGCACTGATTCCATTGTTTAGCGCCC
TTTCCTTCCCTGCCTCTGCTGGATGCGATGCATTCCCTAGGCCCATTGCAAGGCACGTCGAAGGCCAGCT
TGCTCACACATCTCCAAAGGAGGACGGTCTCTCCTCTCCTGCAAGAAATGGTGCCATCAGAAGCCAGGCC
GCACGCCATGAAGAGCATGTGCAGAACATCCGCCGCTTTCACGAGTCCCTGCAGCACGGGGAGGCAGTCC
TGACAAGTGATGAGAAGCTGACCACAGCGCCTTCGTCCTCCCACACCTCCATCCTGACTTCTCTCAGGAA
GAATCTGAGTGAGCTAGATGAGATCCAGAAGTACTTCAGCCAGAAGCTCAGCAAGCCCTTCCTGCCCTTC
TCCTCTCAGAGCTCGCCTGCTGTCTCACAGAGCCAGGAGAGCCAGAGGGACCCTGTGGCTGCAGGAACCG
GCCGCCAGGACCCCGAGAACCAGTGCATCCTGGAGAAGTCCAATCACCTGGTGTCGCAAGTCAGCTCCTT
GATCTCAGATCTGCAGACTCTCACCAGAGGTTCACAAGCAGCTTTGACTTCTCAGCAAGCCAGGAGTAGA
AGCAGAGCAGTCACCACCATCCCAGATGCTCAGGGCACCGAAGCTGCTGGAGAAGGAAGCACCACACTGG
AGGAGCCTTTGGCAGGAGCTATAGAGGCGAGCACAGATTCCCTGCCTCCCCCTGTTGAAGAGCCTTCCAA
GGGAGGAGGGATGCTCCATGAGTCGCTGGAGCAGACGATGCCCATCACGAGGGTGCAGAGCATCGATGAC
ACGGAGGTGGGCCCAGACTACAGTGATGAAGACTATGAGGAAGACATTATTGAGCCCAGGACCCTAAATG
AAATAACCACAGTGACAGACAGAACCAGCCCCTGGTCCAGTTTCATGTCAGACATGAGTGAGGTCCTTAG
CCCTCAGCCCACTGAGGTACAAAGGGAAGGCCCCTCATGTCCCCCAGAACCTTTCCCCAGAGAGGAGCTG
AAGGTCAAAAGTAGCCCGCAAAAGGCAGTCAGCCCCCAGCCTGCACAGGGCTCCCCTAGCCAAAGTGGTG
TTTGTGAGGGTGGAGCCTATAAGATCGAGGTTGAAGACCTTGCCTCAGCCAAGCCTCAGCCTGTCCCAAG
CCTAACATTCTCAGAAGCCCAAGAGGGCAGCGATTCTGTTGGATGGCGTGCATCACAGATAAATCAGGTC
AGGAAGCCCATGCCAGAGATGCTGGCTGAGAGTGAGGCTTTCTCCAGTGAGTTCAGTGACTCTTCTGAAA
GCTTTGAGACGTTTCCTCTACACCTACCCTCCCAAAGCAAAAGAGAAGACTACAAGGACTCCCCTGCTGT
GAGGCAGAAGCAGGTACCAACTGGATCAGAGGTGTCCACAAGGCAGACGCTCCTTCTCCCAGAACCTGTT
GTGGTGCCCAACTTCTTTTTGCCTCCCCAACAACTGGAGGCCTCTCTCCGCATGATCTCACACTCTCCAG
GTTTGCCACCAGCAGCCACAACTGACCAGGACAAGAGTGAAGCCACCAGGGGAGCCCTTGCCCAGAGGCC
TTGTCGCCCCAGACCTTACTCCATCCCTCCCAACCTTCCTGAGGAAGAGACTCGCAGGATTGCACGGATA
TTTTCTTCCCAGTATTCCAAAAAGACTGAGGAAACCTGA
